>Addgene plasmid #183584 | pKDR-TetOn.13 | addgene full sequence | sequence record 365382 | Addgene NGS Result
CACATTTCCCCGAAAAGTGCCACCTGGTCGTCGACTGGCCGCGAATCGATATGTCGAGTTTACTCCCTAT
CAGTGATAGAGAACGTATGTCGAGTTTACTCCCTATCAGTGATAGAGAACGATGTCGAGTTTACTCCCTA
TCAGTGATAGAGAACGTATGTCGAGTTTACTCCCTATCAGTGATAGAGAACGTATGTCGAGTTTACTCCC
TATCAGTGATAGAGAACGTATGTCGAGTTTATCCCTATCAGTGATAGAGAACGTATGTCGAGTTTACTCC
CTATCAGTGATAGAGAACGTATGTCGAGGTAGGCGTGTACGGTGGGAGGCCTATATAAGCAGAGCTCGTT
TAGTGAACCGTCAGATCGCCTGGAGAAACCGGTCGGCCGCGCACGCCTATACTGGCGTGCGCGGCCGCCA
CCATGGTGAGCAAGGGCGAGGAGCTGTTCACCGGGGTGGTGCCCATCCTGGTCGAGCTGGACGGCGACGT
AAACGGCCACAAGTTCAGCGTCCGCGGCGAGGGCGAGGGCGATGCCACCAACGGCAAGCTGACCCTGAAG
TTCATCTGCACCACCGGCAAGCTGCCCGTGCCCTGGCCCACCCTCGTGACCACCTTCGGCTACGGCGTGG
CCTGCTTCAGCCGCTACCCCGACCACATGAAGCAGCACGACTTCTTCAAGTCCGCCATGCCCGAAGGCTA
CGTCCAGGAGCGCACCATCTCTTTCAAGGACGACGGTACCTACAAGACCCGCGCCGAGGTGAAGTTCGAG
GGCGACACCCTGGTGAACCGCATCGAGCTGAAGGGCATCGACTTCAAGGAGGACGGCAACATCCTGGGGC
ACAAGCTGGAGTACAACTTCAACAGCCACTACGTCTATATCACGGCCGACAAGCAGAAGAACTGCATCAA
GGCTAACTTCAAGATCCGCCACAACGTTGAGGACGGCAGCGTGCAGCTCGCCGACCACTACCAGCAGAAC
ACCCCCATCGGCGACGGCCCCGTGCTGCTGCCCGACAACCACTACCTGAGCCATCAGTCCAAGCTGAGCA
AAGACCCCAACGAGAAGCGCGATCACATGGTCCTGCTGGAGTTCGTGACCGCCGCCGGGATTACACATGG
CATGGACGAGCTGTACAAGTAGCCTGCAGGGTCACCTAAATAATTCCGCCCCCCCCTCTCCCTCCCCCCC
CCCTAACGTTACTGGCCGAAGCCGCTTGGAATAAGGCCGGTGTGCGTTTGTCTATATGTTATTTTCCACC
ATATTGCCGTCTTTTGGCAATGTGAGGGCCCGGAAACCTGGCCCTGTCTTCTTGACGAGCATTCCTAGGG
GTCTTTCCCCTCTCGCCAAAGGAATGCAAGGTCTGTTGAATGTCGTGAAGGAAGCAGTTCCTCTGGAAGC
TTCTTGAAGACAAACAACGTCTGTAGCGACCCTTTGCAGGCAGCGGAACCCCCCACCTGGCGACAGGTGC
CTCTGCGGCCAAAAGCCACGTGTATAAGATACACCTGCAAAGGCGGCACAACCCCAGTGCCACGTTGTGA
GTTGGATAGTTGTGGAAAGAGTCAAATGGCTCTCCTCAAGCGTATTCAACAAGGGGCTGAAGGATGCCCA
GAAGGTACCCCATTGTATGGGATCTGATCTGGGGCCTCGGTGCACATGCTTTACATGTGTTTAGTCGAGG
TTAAAAAAACGTCTAGGCCCCCCGAACCACGGGGACGTGGTTTTCCTTTGAAAAACACGATGATAATATG
GCCACAACCATGGGCTGCACCGTGAGCGCCGAGGACAAGGCGGCGGCCGAGCGCGGCTCTGGTTCCGGCA
CTAGTGTGAGTAAAGGAGAGGCCGTTATAAAAGAGTTCATGCGGTTCAAGGTACACATGGAGGGATCAAT
GAACGGACACGAGTTCGAAATCGAAGGGGAAGGAGAGGGCAGGCCCTATGAGGGTACTCAGACCGCCAAA
CTCAAAGTGACAAAGGGAGGCCCTTTGCCTTTCTCTTGGGACATCTTGTCACCACAATTTATGTATGGCT
CCCGAGCATTTATAAAACACCCAGCAGACATACCCGATTACTACAAGCAGTCTTTCCCAGAAGGTTTTAA
ATGGGAAAGGGTCATGAACTTTGAGGATGGTGGTGCTGTGACGGTGACGCAGGATACTTCTTTGGAGGAC
GGAACACTCATCTACAAGGTAAAGCTCAGGGGCACGAACTTCCCGCCGGACGGACCAGTCATGCAGAAAA
AGACTATGGGATGGGAGGCTTCCACCGAACGGTTGTATCCCGAGGACGGTGTTTTGAAGGGAGATATAAA
AATGGCTCTTCGGCTGAAAGATGGAGGCAGATACTTGGCAGATTTTAAGACCACGTATAAGGCAAAAAAA
CCAGTGCAAATGCCGGGAGCATATAACGTTGACCGCAAACTGGACATCACCTCACATAACGAGGATTATA
CAGTAGTAGAACAGTACGAAAGAAGCGAAGGGAGGCACAGCACCGGGGGTATGGATGAGCTGTATAAGTG
ATAGGCATGCTGTTTGAATGAGGCTTCAGTACTTTACAGAATCGTTGCCTGCACATCTTGGAAACACTTG
CTGGGATTACTTCGACTTCTTAACCCAACAGAAGGCTCGAGAAGGTATATTGCTGTTGACAGTGAGCGCA
CTCTTTCTAGGAGGTTGTGATAGTGAAGCCACAGATGTATCACAACCTCCTAGAAAGAGTATGCCTACTG
CCTCGGACTTCAAGGGGCTAGAATTCGAGCAATTATCTTGTTTACTAAAACTGAATACCTTGCTATCTCT
TTGATACATTTTTACAAAGCTGAATTAAAATGGTATAAATTAAATCACTTTTTTCAATTGACGCGTCATG
CTCCGGGGTTGGGGTTGCGCCTTTTCCAAGGCAGCCCTGGGTTTGCGCAGGGACGCGGCTGCTCTGGGCG
TGGTTCCGGGAAACGCAGCGGCGCCGACCCTGGGTCTCGCACATTCTTCACGTCCGTTCGCAGCGTCACC
CGGATCTTCGCCGCTACCCTTGTGGGCCCCCCGGCGACGCTTCCTGCTCCGCCCCTAAGTCGGGAAGGTT
CCTTGCGGTTCGCGGCGTGCCGGACGTGACAAACGGAAGCCGCACGTCTCACTAGTACCCTCGCAGACGG
ACAGCGCCAGGGAGCAATGGCAGCGCGCCGACCGCGATGGGCTGTGGCCAATAGCGGCTGCTCAGCAGGG
CGCGCCGAGAGCAGCGGCCGGGAAGGGGCGGTGCGGGAGGCGGGGTGTGGGGCGGTAGTGTGGGCCCTGT
TCCTGCCCGCGCGGTGTTCCGCATTCTGCAAGCCTCCGGAGCGCACGTCGGCAGTCGGCTCCCTCGTTGA
CCGAATCACCGACCTCTCTCCCCAGCAATTCACCATGTCTAGACTGGACAAGAGCAAAGTCATAAACGGA
GCTCTGGAATTACTCAATGGTGTCGGTATCGAAGGCCTGACGACAAGGAAACTCGCTCAAAAGCTGGGAG
TTGAGCAGCCTACCCTGTACTGGCACGTGAAGAACAAGCGGGCCCTGCTCGATGCCCTGCCAATCGAGAT
GCTGGACAGGCATCATACCCACTTCTGCCCCCTGGAAGGCGAGTCATGGCAAGACTTTCTGCGGAACAAC
GCCAAGTCATACCGCTGTGCTCTCCTCTCACATCGCGACGGGGCTAAAGTGCATCTCGGCACCCGCCCAA
CAGAGAAACAGTACGAAACCCTGGAAAATCAGCTCGCGTTCCTGTGTCAGCAAGGCTTCTCCCTGGAGAA
CGCACTGTACGCTCTGTCCGCCGTGGGCCACTTTACACTGGGCTGCGTATTGGAGGAACAGGAGCATCAA
GTAGCAAAAGAGGAAAGAGAGACACCTACCACCGATTCTATGCCCCCACTTCTGAGACAAGCAATTGAGC
TGTTCGACCGGCAGGGAGCCGAACCTGCCTTCCTTTTCGGCCTGGAACTAATCATATGTGGCCTGGAGAA
ACAGCTAAAGTGCGAAAGCGGCGGGCCGACCGACGCCCTTGACGATTTTGACTTAGACATGCTCCCAGCC
GATGCCCTTGACGACTTTGACCTTGATATGCTGCCTGCTGACGCTCTTGACGATTTTGACCTTGACATGC
TCCCCGGGTAACTAAGTAAGGATCGATCCAAGGTACCTTGAGCATCTGACTTCTGGCTAATAAAGGAAAT
TTATTTTCATTGCAATAGTGTGTTGGAATTTTTTGTGTCTCTCACTCGGAAGGACATATGGGAGGGCAAA
TCATTTAAAACATCAGAATGAGTATTTGGTTTAGAGTTTGGCAACATATGCCCATATGCTGGCTGCCATG
AACAAAGGTTGGCTATAAAGAGGTCATCAGTATATGAAACAGCCCCCTGCTGTCCATTCCTTATTCCATA
GAAAAGCCTTGACTTGAGGTTAGATTTTTTTTATATTTTGTTTTGTGTTATTTTTTTCTTTAACATCCCT
AAAATTTTCCTTACATGTTTTACTAGCCAGATTTTTCCTCCTCTCCTGACTACTCCCAGTCATAGCTGTC
CCTCTTCTCTTATGGAGATCCCTCGACCTGCAGCCCAAGCTTGGCGTAATCATGGTCATAGCTGTTTCCT
GTGTGAAATTGTTATCCGCTCACAATTCCACACAACATACGAGCCGGAAGCATAAAGTGTAAAGCCTGGG
GTGCCTAATGAGTGAGCTAACTCACATTAATTGCGTTGCGCTCACTGCCCGCTTTCCAGTCGGGAAACCT
GTCGTGCCAGCGGATCCGCATCTCAATTAGTCAGCAACCATAGTCCCGCCCCTAACTCCGCCCATCCCGC
CCCTAACTCCGCCCAGTTCCGCCCATTCTCCGCCCCATGGCTGACTAATTTTTTTTATTTATGCAGAGGC
CGAGGCCGCCTCGGCCTCTGAGCTATTCCAGAAGTAGTGAGGAGGCTTTTTTGGAGGCCTAGGCTTTTGC
AAAAAGCTAACTTGTTTATTGCAGCTTATAATGGTTACAAATAAAGCAATAGCATCACAAATTTCACAAA
TAAAGCATTTTTTTCACTGCATTCTAGTTGTGGTTTGTCCAAACTCATCAATGTATCTTATCATGTCTGG
ATCCGCTGCATTAATGAATCGGCCAACGCGCGGGGAGAGGCGGTTTGCGTATTGGGCGCTCTTCCGCTTC
CTCGCTCACTGACTCGCTGCGCTCGGTCGTTCGGCTGCGGCGAGCGGTATCAGCTCACTCAAAGGCGGTA
ATACGGTTATCCACAGAATCAGGGGATAACGCAGGAAAGAACATGTGAGCAAAAGGCCAGCAAAAGGCCA
GGAACCGTAAAAAGGCCGCGTTGCTGGCGTTTTTCCATAGGCTCCGCCCCCCTGACGAGCATCACAAAAA
TCGACGCTCAAGTCAGAGGTGGCGAAACCCGACAGGACTATAAAGATACCAGGCGTTTCCCCCTGGAAGC
TCCCTCGTGCGCTCTCCTGTTCCGACCCTGCCGCTTACCGGATACCTGTCCGCCTTTCTCCCTTCGGGAA
GCGTGGCGCTTTCTCATAGCTCACGCTGTAGGTATCTCAGTTCGGTGTAGGTCGTTCGCTCCAAGCTGGG
CTGTGTGCACGAACCCCCCGTTCAGCCCGACCGCTGCGCCTTATCCGGTAACTATCGTCTTGAGTCCAAC
CCGGTAAGACACGACTTATCGCCACTGGCAGCAGCCACTGGTAACAGGATTAGCAGAGCGAGGTATGTAG
GCGGTGCTACAGAGTTCTTGAAGTGGTGGCCTAACTACGGCTACACTAGAAGAACAGTATTTGGTATCTG
CGCTCTGCTGAAGCCAGTTACCTTCGGAAAAAGAGTTGGTAGCTCTTGATCCGGCAAACAAACCACCGCT
GGTAGCGGTGGTTTTTTTGTTTGCAAGCAGCAGATTACGCGCAGAAAAAAAGGATCTCAAGAAGATCCTT
TGATCTTTTCTACGGGGTCTGACGCTCAGTGGAACGAAAACTCACGTTAAGGGATTTTGGTCATGAGATT
ATCAAAAAGGATCTTCACCTAGATCCTTTTAAATTAAAAATGAAGTTTTAAATCAATCTAAAGTATATAT
GAGTAAACTTGGTCTGACAGTTACCAATGCTTAATCAGTGAGGCACCTATCTCAGCGATCTGTCTATTTC
GTTCATCCATAGTTGCCTGACTCCCCGTCGTGTAGATAACTACGATACGGGAGGGCTTACCATCTGGCCC
CAGTGCTGCAATGATACCGCGAGACCCACGCTCACCGGCTCCAGATTTATCAGCAATAAACCAGCCAGCC
GGAAGGGCCGAGCGCAGAAGTGGTCCTGCAACTTTATCCGCCTCCATCCAGTCTATTAATTGTTGCCGGG
AAGCTAGAGTAAGTAGTTCGCCAGTTAATAGTTTGCGCAACGTTGTTGCCATTGCTACAGGCATCGTGGT
GTCACGCTCGTCGTTTGGTATGGCTTCATTCAGCTCCGGTTCCCAACGATCAAGGCGAGTTACATGATCC
CCCATGTTGTGCAAAAAAGCGGTTAGCTCCTTCGGTCCTCCGATCGTTGTCAGAAGTAAGTTGGCCGCAG
TGTTATCACTCATGGTTATGGCAGCACTGCATAATTCTCTTACTGTCATGCCATCCGTAAGATGCTTTTC
TGTGACTGGTGAGTACTCAACCAAGTCATTCTGAGAATAGTGTATGCGGCGACCGAGTTGCTCTTGCCCG
GCGTCAATACGGGATAATACCGCGCCACATAGCAGAACTTTAAAAGTGCTCATCATTGGAAAACGTTCTT
CGGGGCGAAAACTCTCAAGGATCTTACCGCTGTTGAGATCCAGTTCGATGTAACCCACTCGTGCACCCAA
CTGATCTTCAGCATCTTTTACTTTCACCAGCGTTTCTGGGTGAGCAAAAACAGGAAGGCAAAATGCCGCA
AAAAAGGGAATAAGGGCGACACGGAAATGTTGAATACTCATACTCTTCCTTTTTCAATATTATTGAAGCA
TTTATCAGGGTTATTGTCTCATGAGCGGATACATATTTGAATGTATTTAGAAAAATAAACAAATAGGGGT
TCCGCG
Features (pLannotate 1.2.2; 20 found; start..end, strand, type, name):
     56..370     +  promoter       tight TRE promoter: Tet-responsive promoter PTight, consisting of seven tet operator sequences followed by the minimal CMV promoter
    423..1139    +  CDS            mClover3: mClover3 is a basic (constitutively fluorescent) green/yellow fluorescent protein published in 2016, derived from Aequorea victoria. It is reported to be a rapidly-maturing monomer with high acid sensitivity.
   1284..1746    +  misc_feature   IRES: internal ribosome entry site (IRES) of the encephalomyocarditis virus (EMCV)
   1826..2518    +  CDS            mScarlet-I: mScarlet-I is a basic (constitutively fluorescent) red fluorescent protein published in 2016, derived from synthetic construct. It is reported to be a rapidly-maturing monomer with moderate acid sensitivity.
   2725..2851    +  ncRNA          3' miR-30a: sequence downstream of the 71-nt precursor of the human miR-30a microRNA (Zeng et al., 2002) miRNA
   2875..3385    +  promoter       hPGK promoter: human phosphoglycerate kinase 1 promoter
   3395..4092    +  CDS            rtTA3 (fragment): reverse tetracycline transactivator 3 activates expression from Tet-responsive promoters in the presence of doxycycline
   4022..4132    +  CDS            VP48: 3 tandem repeats of the minimal activation domain of herpes simplex virus VP16 (Cheng et al., 2013)
   4189..4244    +  polyA_signal   β-globin poly(A) signal: rabbit β-globin polyadenylation signal (Gil and Proudfoot, 1987)
   4629..4645    -  protein_bind   lac operator: The lac repressor binds to the lac operator to inhibit transcription in E. coli. This inhibition can be relieved by adding lactose or isopropyl-β-D-thiogalactopyranoside (IPTG). lac repressor encoded by lacI
   4653..4683    -  promoter       lac promoter: promoter for the E. coli lac operon
   4698..4719    -  protein_bind   CAP binding site: CAP binding activates transcription in the presence of cAMP. E. coli catabolite activator protein
   4732..4771    -  CDS            lacI (fragment): lac repressor; lacI; The lac repressor binds to the lac operator to inhibit transcription in E. coli. This inhibition can be relieved by adding lactose or isopropyl-β-D-thiogalactopyranoside (IPTG).
   4778..4800    +  promoter       SV40 promoter (fragment): SV40 enhancer and early promoter
   4824..4959    +  rep_origin     SV40 ori: SV40 origin of replication
   4979..5113    +  polyA_signal   SV40 poly(A) signal: SV40 polyadenylation signal
   5115..5169    -  CDS            lacI (fragment): lac repressor; lacI; The lac repressor binds to the lac operator to inhibit transcription in E. coli. This inhibition can be relieved by adding lactose or isopropyl-β-D-thiogalactopyranoside (IPTG).
   5352..5940    -  rep_origin     ori: high-copy-number ColE1/pMB1/pBR322/pUC origin of replication
   6111..6971    -  CDS            AmpR: β-lactamase; bla; confers resistance to ampicillin, carbenicillin, and related antibiotics
   6972..7076    -  promoter       AmpR promoter: bla
