[The description below was written by a language model from this plasmid's Addgene catalogue record and pLannotate feature annotations shown in this document.]
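Description:
pKDR-TetOn.13 is a 7,076-nt mammalian expression plasmid built on the pKDR (knockdown-replacement) backbone. It belongs to a series designed to titrate the level of an expressed protein down to that of the endogenous protein. It is propagated in E. coli as a high-copy plasmid through a ColE1/pUC-type origin and selected with ampicillin via the β-lactamase gene and its native promoter. The backbone also carries lac promoter/operator remnants, an SV40 origin and an SV40 polyadenylation signal.

The payload is a doxycycline-inducible, all-in-one cassette. A tight TRE promoter (seven tet operators fused to a minimal CMV promoter) drives a single transcript encoding mClover3, followed by an EMCV IRES and mScarlet-I, so a green and a red fluorescent protein are translated from the same mRNA. Downstream of mScarlet-I lies the 3' flanking sequence of miR-30a, consistent with a microRNA-style hairpin scaffold for knockdown on the same transcript. However, the annotation identifies no 5' flank or hairpin, and the record names no target. A separate human PGK promoter then expresses the reverse tetracycline transactivator rtTA3, with its VP16-derived activation repeats, terminated by a rabbit β-globin poly(A) signal. This supplies the activator that switches on the TRE promoter in the presence of doxycycline.

The catalogued insert, "Attenuator Sequence 13", was introduced by Gibson cloning and is not annotated as a feature. The associated work uses 5' UTR secondary structures to reduce translation, so the attenuator probably sits in the short gap between the promoter and mClover3, but the record does not confirm its position. In that arrangement, the IRES-driven mScarlet-I could serve as an internal reference against which attenuated mClover3 output is measured.
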