Addgene plasmid #183584: pKDR-TetOn.13
Purpose: One in a series of plasmids to titrate levels of expressed protein to levels of endogenous protein (attenuated Tet-On promoter, Fig 3)
Depositing lab: Erik Dent. Depositing organization: University of Wisconsin, Madison. Publication: A Single Transcript Knockdown-Replacement Strategy Employing 5' UTR Secondary Structures to Precisely Titrate Rescue Protein Translation. Millette MM, Holland ED, Tenpas TJ, Dent EW. Front Genome Ed. 2022 Mar 28;4:803375. doi: 10.3389/fgeed.2022.803375. eCollection 2022. PubMed 35419562.
Backbone
  Vector backbone: pKDR
  Vector type: Mammalian Expression
Growth in bacteria
  Bacterial resistance: Ampicillin, 100 μg/mL
  Growth temperature: 37°C
  Growth strain: DH5alpha
  Copy number: High Copy
Gene/Insert
  Gene/Insert name: Attenuator Sequence 13
  Species: Other
  Promoter: Tet-On
  Cloning method: Gibson Cloning
Terms and licenses: Academic/Nonprofit Terms; Industry Terms: Not Available to Industry
How to cite: pKDR-TetOn.13 was a gift from Erik Dent (Addgene plasmid # 183584 ; http://n2t.net/addgene:183584 ; RRID:Addgene_183584)
